>Addgene plasmid #142782 | TFORF1301 | addgene full sequence | sequence record 462898 | Addgene NGS Result
TTAATGTAGTCTTATGCAATACTCTTGTAGTCTTGCAACATGGTAACGATGAGTTAGCAACATGCCTTAC
AAGGAGAGAAAAAGCACCGTGCATGCCGATTGGTGGAAGTAAGGTGGTACGATCGTGCCTTATTAGGAAG
GCAACAGACGGGTCTGACATGGATTGGACGAACCACTGAATTGCCGCATTGCAGAGATATTGTATTTAAG
TGCCTAGCTCGATACATAAACGGGTCTCTCTGGTTAGACCAGATCTGAGCCTGGGAGCTCTCTGGCTAAC
TAGGGAACCCACTGCTTAAGCCTCAATAAAGCTTGCCTTGAGTGCTTCAAGTAGTGTGTGCCCGTCTGTT
GTGTGACTCTGGTAACTAGAGATCCCTCAGACCCTTTTAGTCAGTGTGGAAAATCTCTAGCAGTGGCGCC
CGAACAGGGACTTGAAAGCGAAAGGGAAACCAGAGGAGCTCTCTCGACGCAGGACTCGGCTTGCTGAAGC
GCGCACGGCAAGAGGCGAGGGGCGGCGACTGGTGAGTACGCCAAAAATTTTGACTAGCGGAGGCTAGAAG
GAGAGAGATGGGTGCGAGAGCGTCAGTATTAAGCGGGGGAGAATTAGATCGCGATGGGAAAAAATTCGGT
TAAGGCCAGGGGGAAAGAAAAAATATAAATTAAAACATATAGTATGGGCAAGCAGGGAGCTAGAACGATT
CGCAGTTAATCCTGGCCTGTTAGAAACATCAGAAGGCTGTAGACAAATACTGGGACAGCTACAACCATCC
CTTCAGACAGGATCAGAAGAACTTAGATCATTATATAATACAGTAGCAACCCTCTATTGTGTGCATCAAA
GGATAGAGATAAAAGACACCAAGGAAGCTTTAGACAAGATAGAGGAAGAGCAAAACAAAAGTAAGACCAC
CGCACAGCAAGCGGCCGCTGATCTTCAGACCTGGAGGAGGAGATATGAGGGACAATTGGAGAAGTGAATT
ATATAAATATAAAGTAGTAAAAATTGAACCATTAGGAGTAGCACCCACCAAGGCAAAGAGAAGAGTGGTG
CAGAGAGAAAAAAGAGCAGTGGGAATAGGAGCTTTGTTCCTTGGGTTCTTGGGAGCAGCAGGAAGCACTA
TGGGCGCAGCGTCAATGACGCTGACGGTACAGGCCAGACAATTATTGTCTGGTATAGTGCAGCAGCAGAA
CAATTTGCTGAGGGCTATTGAGGCGCAACAGCATCTGTTGCAACTCACAGTCTGGGGCATCAAGCAGCTC
CAGGCAAGAATCCTGGCTGTGGAAAGATACCTAAAGGATCAACAGCTCCTGGGGATTTGGGGTTGCTCTG
GAAAACTCATTTGCACCACTGCTGTGCCTTGGAATGCTAGTTGGAGTAATAAATCTCTGGAACAGATTTG
GAATCACACGACCTGGATGGAGTGGGACAGAGAAATTAACAATTACACAAGCTTAATACACTCCTTAATT
GAAGAATCGCAAAACCAGCAAGAAAAGAATGAACAAGAATTATTGGAATTAGATAAATGGGCAAGTTTGT
GGAATTGGTTTAACATAACAAATTGGCTGTGGTATATAAAATTATTCATAATGATAGTAGGAGGCTTGGT
AGGTTTAAGAATAGTTTTTGCTGTACTTTCTATAGTGAATAGAGTTAGGCAGGGATATTCACCATTATCG
TTTCAGACCCACCTCCCAACCCCGAGGGGACCCATGCATTGCATCTCAATTAGTCAGCAACCAGGTGTGG
AAAGTCCCCAGGCTCCCCAGCAGGCAGAAGTATGCAAAGCATGCGTCTCAATTAGTCAGCAACCATAGTC
CCGCCCCTAACTCCGCCCATCCCGCCCCTAACTCCGCCCAGTTCCGCCCATTCTCCGCCCCATGGCTGAC
TAATTTTTTTTATTTATGCAGAGGCCGAGGCCGCCTCGGCCTCTGAGCTATTCCAGAAGTAGTGAGGAGG
CTTTTTTGGAGGCCTAGGCTTTTGCAAAAAGCTTTCTAGAGGTACCACCGGAGCTTACCATGACCGAGTA
CAAGCCCACGGTGCGCCTCGCCACCCGCGACGACGTCCCCAGGGCCGTACGCACCCTCGCCGCCGCGTTC
GCCGACTACCCCGCCACGCGCCACACCGTCGATCCGGACCGCCACATCGAGCGGGTCACCGAGCTGCAAG
AACTCTTCCTCACGCGCGTCGGGCTCGACATCGGCAAGGTGTGGGTCGCGGACGACGGCGCCGCCGTGGC
GGTCTGGACCACGCCGGAGAGCGTCGAAGCGGGGGCGGTGTTCGCCGAGATCGGCCCGCGCATGGCCGAG
TTGAGCGGTTCCCGGCTGGCCGCGCAGCAACAGATGGAAGGCCTCCTGGCGCCGCACCGGCCCAAGGAGC
CCGCGTGGTTCCTGGCCACCGTCGGCGTCTCGCCCGACCACCAGGGCAAGGGTCTGGGCAGCGCCGTCGT
GCTCCCCGGAGTGGAGGCGGCCGAGCGCGCCGGGGTGCCCGCCTTCCTGGAGACCTCCGCGCCCCGCAAC
CTCCCCTTCTACGAGCGGCTCGGCTTCACCGTCACCGCCGACGTCGAGGTGCCCGAAGGACCGCGCACCT
GGTGCATGACCCGCAAGCCCGGTGCCAGTTAACGAATTCTAGATCTTGAGACAAATGGCAGTATTCATCC
ACAATTTTAAAAGAAAAGGGGGGATTGGGGGGTACAGTGCAGGGGAAAGAATAGTAGACATAATAGCAAC
AGACATACAAACTAAAGAATTACAAAAACAAATTACAAAAATTCAAAATTTTCGGGTTTATTACAGGGAC
AGCAGAGATCCACTTTGGCGCCGGCTCGAGGCCTGCAGGTGCAAAGATGGATAAAGTTTTAAACAGAGAG
GAATCTTTGCAGCTAATGGACCTTCTAGGTCTTGAAAGGAGTGGGAATTGGCTCCGGTGCCCGTCAGTGG
GCAGAGCGCACATCGCCCACAGTCCCCGAGAAGTTGGGGGGAGGGGTCGGCAATTGAACCGGTGCCTAGA
GAAGGTGGCGCGGGGTAAACTGGGAAAGTGATGTCGTGTACTGGCTCCGCCTTTTTCCCGAGGGTGGGGG
AGAACCGTATATAAGTGCAGTAGTCGCCGTGAACGTTCTTTTTCGCAACGGGTTTGCCGCCAGAACACAG
GTAAGTGCCGTGTGTGGTTCCCGCGGGCCTGGCCTCTTTACGGGTTATGGCCCTTGCGTGCCTTGAATTA
CTTCCACCTGGCTGCAGTACGTGATTCTTGATCCCGAGCTTCGGGTTGGAAGTGGGTGGGAGAGTTCGAG
GCCTTGCGCTTAAGGAGCCCCTTCGCCTCGTGCTTGAGTTGAGGCCTGGCCTGGGCGCTGGGGCCGCCGC
GTGCGAATCTGGTGGCACCTTCGCGCCTGTCTCGCTGCTTTCGATAAGTCTCTAGCCATTTAAAATTTTT
GATGACCTGCTGCGACGCTTTTTTTCTGGCAAGATAGTCTTGTAAATGCGGGCCAAGATCTGCACACTGG
TATTTCGGTTTTTGGGGCCGCGGGCGGCGACGGGGCCCGTGCGTCCCAGCGCACATGTTCGGCGAGGCGG
GGCCTGCGAGCGCGGCCACCGAGAATCGGACGGGGGTAGTCTCAAGCTGGCCGGCCTGCTCTGGTGCCTG
GCCTCGCGCCGCCGTGTATCGCCCCGCCCTGGGCGGCAAGGCTGGCCCGGTCGGCACCAGTTGCGTGAGC
GGAAAGATGGCCGCTTCCCGGCCCTGCTGCAGGGAGCTCAAAATGGAGGACGCGGCGCTCGGGAGAGCGG
GCGGGTGAGTCACCCACACAAAGGAAAAGGGCCTTTCCGTCCTCAGCCGTCGCTTCATGTGACTCCACGG
AGTACCGGGCGCCGTCCAGGCACCTCGATTAGTTCTCGAGCTTTTGGAGTACGTCGTCTTTAGGTTGGGG
GGAGGGGTTTTATGCGATGGAGTTTCCCCACACTGAGTGGGTGGAGACTGAAGTTAGGCCAGCTTGGCAC
TTGATGTAATTCTCCTTGGAATTTGCCCTTTTTGAGTTTGGATCTTGGTTCATTCTCAAGCCTCAGACAG
TGGTTCAAAGTTTTTTTCTTCCATTTCAGGTGTCGTGAGGCTAGCACCGCCACCATGGAAAACTTGATGA
CTAGCTCCACCCTACCGCCCCTTTTTGCAGATGAAGACGGTTCCAAGGAGAGTAATGATCTGGCTACCAC
TGGGTTAAATCACCCAGAGGTTCCATACAGTAGTGGCGCCACATCATCCACCAACAATCCAGAATTTGTG
GAGGATCTCTCTCAAGGTCAGTTGCTTCAGAGTGAGTCTTCAAATGCAGCAGAAGGCAATGAACAGAGGC
ATGAAGATGAGCAACGAAGTAAACGAGGAGGTTGGTCCAAAGGAAGAAAGAGGAAGAAACCTCTTCGAGA
CAGCAATGCACCC
[201 nt withheld, positions 4424-4624]
CAGAAAACAGAGGCCTACAAGGTCTTCAGTAGGAAAACCCAGGACCGTCAGAAAGGCAAATCTCATAGGC
AAGATGCAGCCCGGCAGGCCACTCATGATCATGAGAAAGAAACAGAGGTAAAGGAACGGTCTGTTTTTGA
CATCCCTATATTTACAGAGGAATTCTTGAACCATAGCAAAGCTCGGGAAGCAGAGCTCCGCCAGCTTCGC
AAATCCAACATGGAGTTTGAGGAGAGGAATGCAGCCCTGCAAAAGCACGTGGAGAGCATGCGCACAGCAG
TGGAGAAGCTGGAGGTGGATGTGATCCAGGAGCGGAGCCGCAACACAGTCTTACAGCAGCACCTGGAGAC
CCTGCGGCAGGTGCTGACCAGCAGCTTTGCCAGCATGCCCTTGCCTGGAAGTGGAGAGACACCTACAGTG
GACACCATTGACTCATATATGAACAGACTGCACAGTATTATTTTAGCTAATCCCCAAGACAATGAAAACT
TCATAGCTACAGTTCGAGAAGTTGTGAACAGACTCGATCGTTAGTAATGAACTAGTCCGTAACTTGAAAG
TATTTCGATTTCTTGGCTTTATATATCTTGTGGAAAGGACGAATATGTATACCGATCGCCGTGGAAACGC
GTTAAGTCGACAATCAACCTCTGGATTACAAAATTTGTGAAAGATTGACTGGTATTCTTAACTATGTTGC
TCCTTTTACGCTATGTGGATACGCTGCTTTAATGCCTTTGTATCATGCTATTGCTTCCCGTATGGCTTTC
ATTTTCTCCTCCTTGTATAAATCCTGGTTGCTGTCTCTTTATGAGGAGTTGTGGCCCGTTGTCAGGCAAC
GTGGCGTGGTGTGCACTGTGTTTGCTGACGCAACCCCCACTGGTTGGGGCATTGCCACCACCTGTCAGCT
CCTTTCCGGGACTTTCGCTTTCCCCCTCCCTATTGCCACGGCGGAACTCATCGCCGCCTGCCTTGCCCGC
TGCTGGACAGGGGCTCGGCTGTTGGGCACTGACAATTCCGTGGTGTTGTCGGGGAAATCATCGTCCTTTC
CTTGGCTGCTCGCCTGTGTTGCCACCTGGATTCTGCGCGGGACGTCCTTCTGCTACGTCCCTTCGGCCCT
CAATCCAGCGGACCTTCCTTCCCGCGGCCTGCTGCCGGCTCTGCGGCCTCTTCCGCGTCTTCGCCTTCGC
CCTCAGACGAGTCGGATCTCCCTTTGGGCCGCCTCCCCGCGTCGACTTTAAGACCAATGACTTACAAGGC
AGCTGTAGATCTTAGCCACTTTTTAAAAGAAAAGGGGGGACTGGAAGGGCTAATTCACTCCCAACGAAGA
CAAGATCTGCTTTTTGCTTGTACTGGGTCTCTCTGGTTAGACCAGATCTGAGCCTGGGAGCTCTCTGGCT
AACTAGGGAACCCACTGCTTAAGCCTCAATAAAGCTTGCCTTGAGTGCTTCAAGTAGTGTGTGCCCGTCT
GTTGTGTGACTCTGGTAACTAGAGATCCCTCAGACCCTTTTAGTCAGTGTGGAAAATCTCTAGCAGTACG
TATAGTAGTTCATGTCATCTTATTATTCAGTATTTATAACTTGCAAAGAAATGAATATCAGAGAGTGAGA
GGAACTTGTTTATTGCAGCTTATAATGGTTACAAATAAAGCAATAGCATCACAAATTTCACAAATAAAGC
ATTTTTTTCACTGCATTCTAGTTGTGGTTTGTCCAAACTCATCAATGTATCTTATCATGTCTGGCTCTAG
CTATCCCGCCCCTAACTCCGCCCATCCCGCCCCTAACTCCGCCCAGTTCCGCCCATTCTCCGCCCCATGG
CTGACTAATTTTTTTTATTTATGCAGAGGCCGAGGCCGCCTCGGCCTCTGAGCTATTCCAGAAGTAGTGA
GGAGGCTTTTTTGGAGGCCTAGGGACGTACCCAATTCGCCCTATAGTGAGTCGTATTACGCGCGCTCACT
GGCCGTCGTTTTACAACGTCGTGACTGGGAAAACCCTGGCGTTACCCAACTTAATCGCCTTGCAGCACAT
CCCCCTTTCGCCAGCTGGCGTAATAGCGAAGAGGCCCGCACCGATCGCCCTTCCCAACAGTTGCGCAGCC
TGAATGGCGAATGGG
[124 nt withheld, positions 6740-6863]
C
[91 nt withheld, positions 6865-6955]
A
[49 nt withheld, positions 6957-7005]
CCTTTGACGTTGGAGTCCACGTTCTTT
[37 nt withheld, positions 7033-7069]
ACCCTATCTCGGTCTATTCTTTTGATTTATAAGGGATTTTGCCGATTTCGGCCTATTGGTTAAAAAATGA
GCTGATTTAACAAAAATTTAACGCGAATTTTAACAAAATATTAACGCTTACAATTTAGGTGGCACTTTTC
GGGGAAATGTGCGCGGAACCCCTATTTGTTTATTTTTCTAAATACATTCAAATATGTATCCGCTCATGAG
ACAATAACCCTGATAAATGCTTCAATAATATTGAAAAAGGAAGAGTATGAGTATTCAACATTTCCGTGTC
GCCCTTATTCCCTTTTTTGCGGCATTTTGCCTTCCTGTTTTTGCTCACCCAGAAACGCTGGTGAAAGTAA
AAGATGCTGAAGATCAGTTGGGTGCACGAGTGGGTTACATCGAACTGGATCTCAACAGCGGTAAGATCCT
TGAGAGTTTTCGCCCCGAAGAACGTTTTCCAATGATGAGCACTTTTAAAGTTCTGCTATGTGGCGCGGTA
TTATCCCGTATTGACGCCGGGCAAGAGCAACTCGGTCGCCGCATACACTATTCTCAGAATGACTTGGTTG
AGTACTCACCAGTCACAGAAAAGCATCTTACGGATGGCATGACAGTAAGAGAATTATGCAGTGCTGCCAT
AACCATGAGTGATAACACTGCGGCCAACTTACTTCTGACAACGATCGGAGGACCGAAGGAGCTAACCGCT
TTTTTGCACAACATGGGGGATCATGTAACTCGCCTTGATCGTTGGGAACCGGAGCTGAATGAAGCCATAC
CAAACGACGAGCGTGACACCACGATGCCTGTAGCAATGGCAACAACGTTGCGCAAACTATTAACTGGCGA
ACTACTTACTCTAGCTTCCCGGCAACAATTAATAGACTGGATGGAGGCGGATAAAGTTGCAGGACCACTT
CTGCGCTCGGCCCTTCCGGCTGGCTGGTTTATTGCTGATAAATCTGGAGCCGGTGAGCGTGGGTCTCGCG
GTATCATTGCAGCACTGGGGCCAGATGGTAAGCCCTCCCGTATCGTAGTTATCTACACGACGGGGAGTCA
GGCAACTATGGATGAACGAAATAGACAGATCGCTGAGATAGGTGCCTCACTGATTAAGCATTGGTAACTG
TCAGACCAAGTTTACTCATATATACTTTAGATTGATTTAAAACTTCATTTTTAATTTAAAAGGATCTAGG
TGAAGATCCTTTTTGATAATCTCATGACCAAAATCCCTTAACGTGAGTTTTCGTTCCACTGAGCGTCAGA
CCCCGTAGAAAAGATCAAAGGATCTTCTTGAGATCCTTTTTTTCTGCGCGTAATCTGCTGCTTGCAAACA
AAAAAACCACCGCTACCAGCGGTGGTTTGTTTGCCGGATCAAGAGCTACCAACTCTTTTTCCGAAGGTAA
CTGGCTTCAGCAGAGCGCAGATACCAAATACTGTTCTTCTAGTGTAGCCGTAGTTAGGCCACCACTTCAA
GAACTCTGTAGCACCGCCTACATACCTCGCTCTGCTAATCCTGTTACCAGTGGCTGCTGCCAGTGGCGAT
AAGTCGTGTCTTACCGGGTTGGACTCAAGACGATAGTTACCGGATAAGGCGCAGCGGTCGGGCTGAACGG
GGGGTTCGTGCACACAGCCCAGCTTGGAGCGAACGACCTACACCGAACTGAGATACCTACAGCGTGAGCT
ATGAGAAAGCGCCACGCTTCCCGAAGGGAGAAAGGCGGACAGGTATCCGGTAAGCGGCAGGGTCGGAACA
GGAGAGCGCACGAGGGAGCTTCCAGGGGGAAACGCCTGGTATCTTTATAGTCCTGTCGGGTTTCGCCACC
TCTGACTTGAGCGTCGATTTTTGTGATGCTCGTCAGGGGGGCGGAGCCTATGGAAAAACGCCAGCAACGC
GGCCTTTTTACGGTTCCTGGCCTTTTGCTGGCCTTTTGCTCACATGTTCTTTCCTGCGTTATCCCCTGAT
TCTGTGGATAACCGTATTACCGCCTTTGAGTGAGCTGATACCGCTCGCCGCAGCCGAACGACCGAGCGCA
GCGAGTCAGTGAGCGAGGAAGCGGAAGAGCGCCCAATACGCAAACCGCCTCTCCCCGCGCGTTGGCCGAT
TCATTAATGCAGCTGGCACGACAGGTTTCCCGACTGGAAAGCGGGCAGTGAGCGCAACGCAATTAATGTG
AGTTAGCTCACTCATTAGGCACCCCAGGCTTTACACTTTATGCTTCCGGCTCGTATGTTGTGTGGAATTG
TGAGCGGATAACAATTTCACACAGGAAACAGCTATGACCATGATTACGCCAAGCGCGCAATTAACCCTCA
CTAAAGGGAACAAAAGCTGGAGCTGCAAGC
Features (pLannotate 1.2.2; 31 found; start..end, strand, type, name):
      5..231     +  promoter       RSV promoter: Rous sarcoma virus enhancer/promoter
    232..412     +  LTR            5' LTR (truncated): truncated 5' long terminal repeat (LTR) from HIV-1
    459..584     +  misc_feature   HIV-1 Ψ: packaging signal of human immunodeficiency virus type 1
    568..931     +  CDS            HIV-1 gag (fragment): gag protein from human immunodeficiency virus 1; gag
   1077..1310    +  misc_feature   RRE: The Rev response element (RRE) of HIV-1 allows for Rev-dependent mRNA export from the nucleus to the cytoplasm.
   1687..1713    +  CDS            Rev (fragment): human immunodeficiency virus 1 (HIV-1) Rev protein; rev; enhances nuclear export of unspliced and incompletely spliced viral mRNAs
   1720..1743    +  promoter       SV40 promoter (fragment): SV40 early promoter
   1744..1815    +  promoter       SV40 promoter (fragment): SV40 enhancer and early promoter
   1839..1974    +  rep_origin     SV40 ori: SV40 origin of replication
   2020..2616    +  CDS            PuroR (fragment): puromycin N-acetyltransferase; pac from Streptomyces; confers resistance to puromycin
   2665..2782    +  misc_feature   cPPT/CTS: central polypurine tract and central termination sequence of HIV-1
   2847..2913    +  CDS            small t antigen (fragment): SV40 (simian virus 40) small t antigen
   2920..4098    +  promoter       EF-1α promoter: strong constitutive promoter for human elongation factor EF-1α
   4115..5155    +  CDS            HMG20A (sequence partly withheld): HM20A_HUMAN - Also known as HMGX1, HMGXB1. Experimental evidence at protein level: Swiss-Prot protein existence level 1. Plays a role in neuronal differentiation as chromatin- associated protein. Acts as inhibitor of HMG20B. Overcomes the repressive effects of the neuronal silencer REST and induces the activation of neuronal-specific genes. Involved in the recruitment of the histone methyltransferase KMT2A/MLL1 and consequent increased methylation of histone H3 lysine 4 (By similarity). From Homo sapiens (Human).
   5171..5224    +  promoter       U6 promoter (fragment): RNA polymerase III promoter for human U6 snRNA
   5266..5854    +  misc_feature   WPRE: woodchuck hepatitis virus posttranscriptional regulatory element
   5905..5924    +  misc_feature   cPPT/CTS (fragment): central polypurine tract and central termination sequence of HIV-1
   5926..6159    +  LTR            3' LTR (ΔU3): self-inactivating 3' long terminal repeat (LTR) from HIV-1
   6237..6358    +  polyA_signal   SV40 poly(A) signal: SV40 polyadenylation signal
   6398..6533    +  rep_origin     SV40 ori: SV40 origin of replication
   6554..6572    -  promoter       T7 promoter: promoter for bacteriophage T7 RNA polymerase
   6580..6735    +  CDS            lacZα (fragment): LacZα fragment of β-galactosidase; lacZ fragment
   6740..7168    +  rep_origin     f1 ori (sequence partly withheld): f1 bacteriophage origin of replication; arrow indicates direction of (+) strand synthesis
   7221..7325    +  promoter       AmpR promoter: bla
   7326..8186    +  CDS            AmpR: β-lactamase; bla; confers resistance to ampicillin, carbenicillin, and related antibiotics
   8357..8945    +  rep_origin     ori: high-copy-number ColE1/pMB1/pBR322/pUC origin of replication
   9128..9220    +  CDS            lacI (fragment): lac repressor; lacI; The lac repressor binds to the lac operator to inhibit transcription in E. coli. This inhibition can be relieved by adding lactose or isopropyl-β-D-thiogalactopyranoside (IPTG).
   9233..9254    +  protein_bind   CAP binding site: CAP binding activates transcription in the presence of cAMP. E. coli catabolite activator protein
   9269..9299    +  promoter       lac promoter: promoter for the E. coli lac operon
   9307..9323    +  protein_bind   lac operator: The lac repressor binds to the lac operator to inhibit transcription in E. coli. This inhibition can be relieved by adding lactose or isopropyl-β-D-thiogalactopyranoside (IPTG). lac repressor encoded by lacI
   9368..9386    +  promoter       T3 promoter: promoter for bacteriophage T3 RNA polymerase
