[The description below was written by a language model from this plasmid's Addgene catalogue record and pLannotate feature annotations shown in this document.]
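Description:
TFORF1301 is a lentiviral mammalian expression plasmid built on the pLX_TRC317 backbone that carries the human HMG20A open reading frame as one member of a barcoded transcription factor ORF collection. It is propagated in E. coli through a high-copy ColE1/pUC-type origin with ampicillin resistance (bla), and the backbone also retains an f1 origin plus remnants of a lac promoter/lacZα region flanked by T3 and T7 promoters. The record notes that the plasmid can recombine, which is a common concern for LTR-containing vectors. The sequenced record is 9,409 nt, consistent with the stated backbone and insert sizes.

The viral portion has a third-generation, self-inactivating layout. An RSV promoter drives a truncated HIV-1 5' LTR, followed by the Ψ packaging signal with a gag fragment, the Rev response element, a cPPT/CTS, and a ΔU3 3' LTR with a downstream SV40 polyadenylation signal. Within the transferred region, SV40 early promoter elements lie upstream of the puromycin N-acetyltransferase gene, allowing selection of transduced cells. Downstream, the EF-1α promoter drives HMG20A, a chromatin-associated HMG-box protein annotated as promoting neuronal gene activation by counteracting REST-mediated repression. A WPRE after the ORF enhances transcript stability and expression.

According to the catalogue entry, each construct in the collection carries a unique 24-bp barcode. The feature table does not annotate the barcode, so its exact position is not stated. The short U6 promoter fragment between the ORF and WPRE is probably only a partial match rather than a functional promoter. The construct is intended for overexpressing HMG20A, alone or in pooled screens where barcodes identify the transcription factor in each cell, as in directed differentiation studies.
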