Addgene plasmid #142782: TFORF1301
Purpose: Lentiviral vector for overexpressing transcription factor ORFs with unique 24-bp barcodes. Barcodes facilitate identification of transcription factors in pooled screens.
Depositing lab: Feng Zhang. Depositing organization: Broad Institute. Publication: A transcription factor atlas of directed differentiation. Joung J, Ma S, Tay T, Geiger-Schuller KR, Kirchgatterer PC, Verdine VK, Guo B, Arias-Garcia MA, Allen WE, Singh A, Kuksenko O, Abudayyeh OO, Gootenberg JS, Fu Z, Macrae RK, Buenrostro JD, Regev A, Zhang F. Cell. 2023 Jan 5;186(1):209-229.e26. doi: 10.1016/j.cell.2022.11.026. PubMed 36608654.
Backbone
  Vector backbone: pLX_TRC317
  Backbone manufacturer: Broad Institute Genetic Perturbation Platform
  Backbone size w/o insert (bp): 8264
  Vector type: Mammalian Expression, Lentiviral
  Selectable markers: Puromycin
Growth in bacteria
  Bacterial resistance: Ampicillin, 100 μg/mL
  Growth temperature: 30°C
  Growth strain: NEB Stable
  Copy number: High Copy
Gene/Insert
  Gene/Insert name: HMG20A
  Species: H. sapiens (human)
  Insert size (bp): 1145
  Entrez Gene: HMG20A (a.k.a. HMGX1, HMGXB1)
  Promoter: EF1a
  Cloning method: Unknown
  Sequencing primers: 5′ GGGTGGAGACTGAAGTTAGGCCAG; 3′ CACATAGCGTAAAAGGAGCAACATAG
Terms and licenses: Academic/Nonprofit Terms; Industry Terms: Not Available to Industry
Depositor comments: NM_001304504,NM_018200,XM_011521158,ENST00000336216,ENST00000381714 . The transcription factor ORF portion of this plasmid was synthesized by Genewiz. Please test multiple small colonies in case of plasmid recombination. To make this collection available in a timely manner, a portion of this collection was not fully sequenced by Addgene. If an Addgene verified full plasmid sequence is not available, please contact us prior to placing an order to request the full sequence.
How to cite: TFORF1301 was a gift from Feng Zhang (Addgene plasmid # 142782 ; http://n2t.net/addgene:142782 ; RRID:Addgene_142782)
