>Addgene plasmid #142782 | TFORF1301 | depositor partial sequence | sequence record 280484 | Insert
ACCGCCACCATGGAAAACTTGATGACTAGCTCCACCCTACCGCCCCTTTTTGCAGATGAAGACGGTTCCA
AGGAGAGTAATGATCTGGCTACCACTGGGTTAAATCACCCAGAGGTTCCATACAGTAGTGGCGCCACATC
ATCCACCAACAATCCAGAATTTGTGGAGGATCTCTCTCAAGGTCAGTTGCTTCAGAGTGAGTCTTCAAAT
GCAGCAGAAGGCAATGAACAGAGGCATGAAGATGAGCAACGAAGTAAACGAGGAGGTTGGTCCAAAGGAA
GAAAGAGGAAGAAACCTCTTCGAGACAGCAATGCACCC
[201 nt withheld, positions 319-519]
CAGAAAACAGAGGCCTACAAGGTCTTCAGTAGGAAAACCCAGGACCGTCAGAAAGGCAAATCTCATAGGC
AAGATGCAGCCCGGCAGGCCACTCATGATCATGAGAAAGAAACAGAGGTAAAGGAACGGTCTGTTTTTGA
CATCCCTATATTTACAGAGGAATTCTTGAACCATAGCAAAGCTCGGGAAGCAGAGCTCCGCCAGCTTCGC
AAATCCAACATGGAGTTTGAGGAGAGGAATGCAGCCCTGCAAAAGCACGTGGAGAGCATGCGCACAGCAG
TGGAGAAGCTGGAGGTGGATGTGATCCAGGAGCGGAGCCGCAACACAGTCTTACAGCAGCACCTGGAGAC
CCTGCGGCAGGTGCTGACCAGCAGCTTTGCCAGCATGCCCTTGCCTGGAAGTGGAGAGACACCTACAGTG
GACACCATTGACTCATATATGAACAGACTGCACAGTATTATTTTAGCTAATCCCCAAGACAATGAAAACT
TCATAGCTACAGTTCGAGAAGTTGTGAACAGACTCGATCGTTAGTAATGAACTAGTCCGTAACTTGAAAG
TATTTCGATTTCTTGGCTTTATATATCTTGTGGAAAGGACGAATATGTATACCGATCGCCGTGGAA
