>Addgene plasmid #142782 | TFORF1301 | depositor partial sequence | sequence record 280485 | Barcode
ATATGTATACCGATCGCCGTGGAA
